>Addgene plasmid #162287 | pEPQD0KN0282 | addgene full sequence | sequence record 320856 | Addgene NGS Result
GTAAGCGGATGCCGGGAGCAGACAAGCCCGTCAGGGCGCGTCAGCGGGTGTTGGCGGGTGTCGGGGCTGG
CTTAACTATGCGGCATCAGAGCAGATTGTACTGAGAGTGCACCATATGCGGTGTGAAATACCGCACAGAT
GCGTAAGGAGAAAATACCGCATCAGGCGCCATTCGCCATTCAGGCTGCGCAACTGTTGGGAAGGGCGATC
GGTGCGGGCCTCTTCGCTATTACGCCAGCTGGCGAAAGGGGGATGTGCTGCAAGGCGATTAAGTTGGGTA
ACGCCAGGGTTTTCCCAGTCACGACGTTGTAAAACGACGGCCAGTGAATTCGAGCTCGGTACCCGGGGAT
CCTCTAGAGTCGACCTGCAGGCATGCAAGCTTGGCGTAATCATGGTCATAGCTGTTTCCTGTGTGAAATT
GTTATCCGCTCACAATTCCACACAACATACGAGCCGGAAGCATAAAGTGTAAAGCCTGGGGTGCCTAATG
AGTGAGCTAACTCACATTAATTGCGTTGCGCTCACTGCCCGCTTTCCAGTCGGGAAACCTGTCGTGCCAG
CTAGGTCTCAGCTTCGGCTGCTAACAAAGCCCGAAAGGAAGCTGAGTTGGCTGCTGCCACCGCTGAGCAA
TAACTAGCATAACCCCTTGGGGCCTCTAAACGGGTCTTGAGGGGTTTTTTGCTGAAAGCCAATTCTGATT
AGAAAAACTCATCGAGCATCAAATGAAACTGCAATTTATTCATATCAGGATTATCAATACCATATTTTTG
AAAAAGCCGTTTCTGTAATGAAGGAGAAAACTCACCGAGGCAGTTCCATAGGATGGCAAGATCCTGGTAT
CGGTCTGCGATTCCGACTCGTCCAACATCAATACAACCTATTAATTTCCCCTCGTCAAAAATAAGGTTAT
CAAGTGAGAAATCACCATGAGTGACGACTGAATCCGGTGAGAATGGCAAAAGCTTATGCATTTCTTTCCA
GACTTGTTCAACAGGCCAGCCATTACGCTCGTCATCAAAATCACTCGCATCAACCAAACCGTTATTCATT
CGTGATTGCGCCTGAGCGAGACGAAATACGCGATCGCTGTTAAAAGGACAATTACAAACAGGAATCGAAT
GCAACCGGCGCAGGAACACTGCCAGCGCATCAACAATATTTTCACCTGAATCAGGATATTCTTCTAATAC
CTGGAATGCTGTTTTCCCGGGGATCGCAGTGGTGAGTAACCATGCATCATCAGGAGTACGGATAAAATGC
TTGATGGTCGGAAGAGGCATAAATTCCGTCAGCCAGTTTAGTCTGACCATCTCATCTGTAACATCATTGG
CAACGCTACCTTTGCCATGTTTCAGAAACAACTCTGGCGCATCGGGCTTCCCATACAATCGATAGATTGT
CGCACCTGATTGCCCGACATTATCGCGAGCCCATTTATACCCATATAAATCAGCATCCATGTTGGAATTT
AATCGCGGCTTCGAGCAAGACGTTTCCCGTTGAATATGGCTCATAACACCCCTTGTATTACTGTTTATGT
AAGCAGACAGTTTTATTGTTCATGATGATATATTTTTATCTTGTGCAATGTAACATCAGAGATTTTGAGA
CACAACGTGAGATCAAAGGATCTTCTTGAGATCCTTTTTTTCTGCGCGTAATCTGCTGCTTGCAAACAAA
AAAACCACCGCTACCAGCGGTGGTTTGTTTGCCGGATCAAGAGCTACCAACTCTTTTTCCGAAGGTAACT
GGCTTCAGCAGAGCGCAGATACCAAATACTGTTCTTCTAGTGTAGCCGTAGTTAGGCCACCACTTCAAGA
ACTCTGTAGCACCGCCTACATACCTCGCTCTGCTAATCCTGTTACCAGTGGCTGCTGCCAGTGGCGATAA
GTCGTGTCTTACCGGGTTGGACTCAAGACGATAGTTACCGGATAAGGCGCAGCGGTCGGGCTGAACGGGG
GGTTCGTGCACACAGCCCAGCTTGGAGCGAACGACCTACACCGAACTGAGATACCTACAGCGTGAGCTAT
GAGAAAGCGCCACGCTTCCCGAAGGGAGAAAGGCGGACAGGTATCCGGTAAGCGGCAGGGTCGGAACAGG
AGAGCGCACGAGGGAGCTTCCAGGGGGAAACGCCTGGTATCTTTATAGTCCTGTCGGGTTTCGCCACCTC
TGACTTGAGCGTCGATTTTTGTGATGCTCGTCAGGGGGGCGGAGCCTATGGAAAAACGCCAGCAACGCGA
TCCCGCGACGAATAAGCCAGATGCTACACAATTAGGCTTGTACATACTGTCGTTAGAACGCGGCTACAAT
TAATACATAACCTTATGTATCATACACATACGATTTAGGTGACACTATAGAACTCACCTATCTCCCCAAC
ACCTAATAACATTCAATCACTCTTTCCACTAACCACCTATCTACATCACCAAGATATCACTAGTTCTCGA
GCTAATGAGAGACCGTCACAGCTTGTCT
Features (pLannotate 1.2.2; 12 found; start..end, strand, type, name):
     67..166     +  misc_feature   bom (fragment): basis of mobility region from pBR322
    172..329     -  CDS            lacZα (fragment): LacZα fragment of β-galactosidase; lacZ fragment
    326..382     +  misc_feature   MCS: pUC18/19 multiple cloning site
    419..435     -  protein_bind   lac operator: The lac repressor binds to the lac operator to inhibit transcription in E. coli. This inhibition can be relieved by adding lactose or isopropyl-β-D-thiogalactopyranoside (IPTG). lac repressor encoded by lacI
    443..473     -  promoter       lac promoter: promoter for the E. coli lac operon
    488..509     -  protein_bind   CAP binding site: CAP binding activates transcription in the presence of cAMP. E. coli catabolite activator protein
    522..562     -  CDS            lacI (fragment): lac repressor; lacI; The lac repressor binds to the lac operator to inhibit transcription in E. coli. This inhibition can be relieved by adding lactose or isopropyl-β-D-thiogalactopyranoside (IPTG).
    577..626     +  CDS            SET1 (fragment): solubility-enhancement tag derived from T7 phage gene 10B
    634..681     +  terminator     T7 terminator: transcription terminator for bacteriophage T7 RNA polymerase
    699..1514    -  CDS            KanR: aminoglycoside phosphotransferase; aph(3')-Ia; confers resistance to kanamycin in bacteria or G418 (Geneticin®) in eukaryotes
   1636..2224    +  rep_origin     ori: high-copy-number ColE1/pMB1/pBR322/pUC origin of replication
   2343..2361    +  promoter       SP6 promoter: promoter for bacteriophage SP6 RNA polymerase
