[The description below was written by a language model from this plasmid's Addgene catalogue record and pLannotate feature annotations shown in this document.]
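Description:
pEPQD0KN0282 is a small (about 2.5 kb) empty acceptor plasmid built on a pUC18 backbone for Golden Gate assembly of templates for cell-free protein expression. It is classed as a synthetic biology vector and is maintained in E. coli at high copy through the ColE1/pUC-type origin, with selection by kanamycin resistance from the aph(3')-Ia (KanR) gene. A fragment of the pBR322 basis-of-mobility region is also annotated as a backbone remnant.

No insert is present. According to the record, the acceptor site takes parts via BsaI digestion with overhangs GCTT and AATG, although the BsaI sites themselves are not annotated in the feature table. The region between the expression elements holds a lacZα cassette: a lacZα fragment with the pUC18/19 multiple cloning site, driven by the lac promoter with its operator and CAP binding site, plus a short lacI remnant. A cassette of this type commonly serves as a dropout marker that is replaced by the assembled part and allows blue/white screening, but the record does not state this explicitly. Because the plasmid is circular, the SP6 promoter near the end of the numbered sequence lies upstream of this cassette, while a T7 terminator follows it. A short fragment matching the T7 gene 10B-derived SET1 solubility tag is annotated just before the terminator; it may simply reflect sequence associated with the terminator region.

After assembly, a coding sequence sits under SP6 promoter control, giving plasmids intended for coupled transcription and translation in the SP6-driven TNT wheat germ extract system. The associated work concerns biofoundry-assisted expression and characterization of plant proteins.
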