Addgene plasmid #162287: pEPQD0KN0282
Purpose: (Empty Backbone) Acceptor for golden gate assembly with BsaI overhangs GCTT-AATG. Generates plasmids for SP6-driven TNT SP6 Coupled Wheat Germ Extract System
Depositing lab: Nicola Patron. Depositing organization: Earlham Institute. Publication: Biofoundry-assisted expression and characterization of plant proteins. Dudley QM, Cai YM, Kallam K, Debreyne H, Carrasco Lopez JA, Patron NJ. Synth Biol (Oxf). 2021 Sep 11;6(1):ysab029. doi: 10.1093/synbio/ysab029. eCollection 2021. PubMed 34693026.
Backbone
  Vector backbone: pUC18
  Vector type: Synthetic Biology
Growth in bacteria
  Bacterial resistance: Kanamycin, 50 μg/mL
  Growth temperature: 37°C
  Growth strain: DH5alpha
  Copy number: High Copy
Gene/Insert
  Gene/Insert name: None
Terms and licenses: Academic/Nonprofit Terms; Industry Terms: Not Available to Industry
How to cite: pEPQD0KN0282 was a gift from Nicola Patron (Addgene plasmid # 162287 ; http://n2t.net/addgene:162287 ; RRID:Addgene_162287)
